Addgene plasmid #215263: GB4635
Purpose: Module for the expression of HISPS under the copper inducible CBS:mDFR promoter and H3H under the red light regulated Etr8:CMVmin promoter and the constitutive expression of LUZ, CPH,EGFP and p19
Depositing lab: Diego Orzaez. Depositing organization: Instituto de Biologia Molecular y Celular de Plantas. Publication: A quantitative autonomous bioluminescence reporter system with a wide dynamic range for Plant Synthetic Biology. Calvache C, Vazquez-Vilar M, Moreno-Gimenez E, Orzaez D. Plant Biotechnol J. 2024 Jan;22(1):37-47. doi: 10.1111/pbi.14146. Epub 2023 Oct 26. PubMed 37882352.
Backbone
  Vector backbone: pDGB3_alpha1
  Backbone manufacturer: self-made; derived from pCambia1302 generated at the Cambia Institute
  Vector type: Synthetic Biology
Growth in bacteria
  Bacterial resistance: Kanamycin, 50 μg/mL
  Growth temperature: 37°C
  Growth strain: DH5alpha
  Copy number: High Copy
Gene/Insert
  Gene/Insert name: CBS4x:mDFR:HISPS-Etr4:mDFR:H3HSF-LUZ-CPH-EGFP-p19
  Species: Synthetic
  Mutation: BsaI and BsmBI sites removed
  Cloning method: Restriction Enzyme; 5′ cloning site BsaI (destroyed during cloning); 3′ cloning site BsaI (destroyed during cloning)
Terms and licenses: Academic/Nonprofit Terms; Industry Terms: Not Available to Industry
How to cite: GB4635 was a gift from Diego Orzaez (Addgene plasmid # 215263 ; http://n2t.net/addgene:215263 ; RRID:Addgene_215263)
