[The description below was written by a language model from this plasmid's Addgene catalogue record and pLannotate feature annotations shown in this document.]
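Description:
GB4635 is a GoldenBraid multigene module built in the pDGB3_alpha1 binary vector, a pCambia1302-derived backbone for Agrobacterium-mediated delivery into plants. The roughly 21.7 kb plasmid carries nopaline-type left and right T-DNA border repeats flanking the payload. The backbone holds a ColE1/pMB1-type origin with the bom site for propagation in E. coli, the pVS1 oriV with RepA and StaA for replication and stable maintenance in Agrobacterium, and a kanamycin resistance gene for bacterial selection. The insert was assembled through BsaI sites that were destroyed during cloning, and internal BsaI and BsmBI sites were removed from the parts.

The T-DNA encodes a fungal autonomous bioluminescence pathway split between regulated and constitutive units. According to the stated purpose, HISPS is driven by the copper-inducible CBS:mDFR promoter. This fits the four tandem copper-responsive CUP1-derived elements annotated at the start of the insert. H3H is described as being under a red-light-regulated Etr8:CMVmin promoter, whereas the insert name gives Etr4:mDFR, and the feature table does not resolve this discrepancy. LUZ, CPH, EGFP and the silencing suppressor p19 are expressed constitutively. The table shows three CaMV 35S promoter/TMV Ω leader units and repeated NOS terminators, but of the coding sequences only EGFP is annotated. The p19 unit in particular is not detected, and no regulatory elements are assigned to it.

With the remaining pathway enzymes always present, light output depends on the two inducible steps, while EGFP could serve as a constitutive reference. The associated work describes a quantitative, wide-dynamic-range autoluminescent reporter for plant synthetic biology. The copper- and light-responsive transcription factors are not evident in this record and presumably must be supplied separately.
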