Features (pLannotate 1.2.2; 34 found; start..end, strand, type, name):
     17..62      +  promoter       CUP1 promoter (fragment): S. cerevisiae CUP1; inducible metallothionein promoter, regulated by Cu2+
     63..106     +  promoter       CUP1 promoter (fragment): S. cerevisiae CUP1; inducible metallothionein promoter, regulated by Cu2+
    107..150     +  promoter       CUP1 promoter (fragment): S. cerevisiae CUP1; inducible metallothionein promoter, regulated by Cu2+
    153..198     +  promoter       CUP1 promoter (fragment): S. cerevisiae CUP1; inducible metallothionein promoter, regulated by Cu2+
   5478..5730    +  terminator     NOS terminator: nopaline synthase terminator and poly(A) signal
   5851..5938    +  promoter       AmpR promoter (fragment): bla
   7583..7835    +  terminator     NOS terminator: nopaline synthase terminator and poly(A) signal
   7956..8043    +  promoter       AmpR promoter (fragment): bla
   8841..9185    +  promoter       CaMV 35S promoter: strong constitutive promoter from cauliflower mosaic virus
   9138..9184    +  promoter       minimal CaMV 35S promoter: minimal 35S promoter from cauliflower mosaic virus
   9217..9242    +  misc_feature   TMV Ω (fragment): translational enhancer from the tobacco mosaic virus 5'-leader sequence (Gallie et al., 1988)
  10086..10338   +  terminator     NOS terminator: nopaline synthase terminator and poly(A) signal
  10459..10546   +  promoter       AmpR promoter (fragment): bla
  11182..11526   +  promoter       CaMV 35S promoter: strong constitutive promoter from cauliflower mosaic virus
  11479..11525   +  promoter       minimal CaMV 35S promoter: minimal 35S promoter from cauliflower mosaic virus
  11558..11583   +  misc_feature   TMV Ω (fragment): translational enhancer from the tobacco mosaic virus 5'-leader sequence (Gallie et al., 1988)
  12544..12796   +  terminator     NOS terminator: nopaline synthase terminator and poly(A) signal
  12917..13004   +  promoter       AmpR promoter (fragment): bla
  13640..13984   +  promoter       CaMV 35S promoter: strong constitutive promoter from cauliflower mosaic virus
  13937..13983   +  promoter       minimal CaMV 35S promoter: minimal 35S promoter from cauliflower mosaic virus
  14016..14041   +  misc_feature   TMV Ω (fragment): translational enhancer from the tobacco mosaic virus 5'-leader sequence (Gallie et al., 1988)
  14058..14774   +  CDS            EGFP: EGFP is a basic (constitutively fluorescent) green fluorescent protein published in 1996, derived from Aequorea victoria. It is reported to be a rapidly-maturing weak dimer with moderate acid sensitivity.
  14810..15062   +  terminator     NOS terminator: nopaline synthase terminator and poly(A) signal
  15183..15270   +  promoter       AmpR promoter (fragment): bla
  15303..15327   +  misc_feature   RB T-DNA repeat: right border repeat from nopaline C58 T-DNA
  15667..16068   +  CDS            Y4CG_SINFN (fragment): Protein inferred from homology: Swiss-Prot protein existence level 3. From Sinorhizobium fredii (strain NBRC 101917 / NGR234).
  16628..17257   +  CDS            pVS1 StaA: stability protein from the Pseudomonas plasmid pVS1 (Heeb et al., 2000)
  17686..18759   +  CDS            pVS1 RepA: replication protein from the Pseudomonas plasmid pVS1 (Heeb et al., 2000)
  18825..19019   +  rep_origin     pVS1 oriV: origin of replication for the Pseudomonas plasmid pVS1 (Heeb et al., 2000)
  19222..19261   +  CDS            rop (fragment): Rop protein, which maintains plasmids at low copy number; rop
  19363..19503   +  misc_feature   bom: basis of mobility region from pBR322
  19689..20277   -  rep_origin     ori: high-copy-number ColE1/pMB1/pBR322/pUC origin of replication
  20365..21180   -  CDS            KanR: aminoglycoside phosphotransferase; aph(3')-Ia; confers resistance to kanamycin in bacteria or G418 (Geneticin®) in eukaryotes
  21613..21637   +  misc_feature   LB T-DNA repeat: left border repeat from nopaline C58 T-DNA
>Addgene plasmid #215263 | GB4635 | addgene full sequence | sequence record 460239 | Addgene NGS Result
GGAGAGTGGTCTTGGGAGAGCGATGCGTCTTTTCCGATGAACCGTTCCAGCAAAAAAGACTAAGCGATGC
GTCTTTTCCGCTGAACCGTTCCAGCAAAAAAGACTAAGCGATGCGTCTTTTCCGCTGAACCGTTCCAGCA
AAAAAGACTAGGAGAGCGATGCGTCTTTTCCGCTGAACCGTTCCAGCAAAAAAGACTATCCCGTCCTAAT
ACCTCTACGTGCAAGCAGTATAAAAACAAAATACATAAACATAACTAAAATCTCATATCGTTGTAATTGT
CATATACTAGTGGTAATTAAGTCCAGTTACACTTAAGGTTAAATTTGCTGACTCTTTTTTACCTTTCATT
TCTGAAAATGAACTCAAGTAAAAATCCTCCTTCTACTCTCCTTGATGTTTTCTTGGATACCGCAAGAAAC
TTGGATACAGCAAGCAGAAATGTGCTCGAGTGTGGTGAACATCGATGGAGTTACAGAGAACTGGATACAG
TGTCCTCAGCTCTCGCCCAGCATCTTCGATACACGGTGGGGCTGTCCCCTACTGTCGCAGTGATCAGCGA
GAATCACCCGTACATATTGGCCCTCATGCTCGCTGTATGGAAATTGGGCGGTACCTTCGCTCCGATAGAT
GTCCACAGCCCTGCAGAACTGGTTGCCGGGATGCTTAACATAGTCTCACCGTCTTGCCTGGTCATCCCGT
CATCAGACGTAACAAACCAGACCCTTGCATGTGATCTTAACATTCCAGTGGTTGCATTTCATCCTCACCA
AAGCACAATCCCGGAACTGAACAAAAAGTACCTGACGGACAGTCAAATCAGCCCTGATCTCCCATTCCCC
GATCCCAACCGTCCGGCTCTTTACCTGTTCACTTCTTCTGCTACGAGTAGATCCAACTTGAAGTGCGTGC
CCCTGACCCACACCTTCATACTGAGAAATAGCCTGTCAAAGAGGGCCTGGTGCAAAAGAATGAGGCCAGA
AACAGATTTCGATGGTATAAGGGTTTTAGGATGGGCACCATGGAGTCATGTTCTGGCTCACATGCAAGAT
ATAGGGCCCCTTACACTCCTGAATGCTGGATGTTACGTCTTTGCAACGACACCGAGCACATATCCAACCG
AGTTGAAGGACGATAGGGATGTCATTTCTTGCGCCGCAAATGCAGTTATGTACAAGGGGGTTAAGTCCTT
CGCCTGTCTCCCGTTTGTGCTGGGAGGCCTTAAGGCCCTGTGTGAGTCCGAGCCGTCCGTCAAAGCACAA
TTACAGGTCGAGGAGCGAGCACAGTTGTTAAAGAGCTTACAACACATGAAGATTCTTGAATGTGGTGGCG
CTATGCTCGAAGTTTCAGTGGCTTCTTGGGCTATCGAGAATCGTATTCCCATTAGTATAGGAATCGGTAT
GACCGAAACTGGCGGAGCCTTGTTCGCTGGACCCGTTCAAGCAATCCAAACGGGATTTAGTTCAGAGGAC
AAGTTTATTGAGGATGCCACATATCTCCTTGTCAAAGACGATTACGAGTCACACGCAGAAGAGGACATCA
ATGAAGGCGAACTGGTTGTTAAAAGCCGAATGCTGCCAAGGGGTTATCTGGGGTATAACGATCCATCCTT
CTCAGTGGACGATGCAGGGTGGGTTACCTTCAAAACAGGCGACAGGTACTCCGTGACCCCGGATGGTAAG
TTTTCTTGGTTAGGAAGGAATACAGACTTTATACAGATGACAAGCGGTGAGACTCTCGATCCCAGGCCCA
TCGAAAGTTTGCTTTGCGAGTCCTCCCTTATATCAAGAGCCTGTGTAATAGGCGATAAGTTCCTGAATGG
GCCCGCCACAGCAGTGTGTGCCATAATAGAATTGGAGCCGACTACGGTAGAGAAAGGTCAGGCCCATAGC
AGGGACATAGCCCGAATTTTTGCCCCCATAAACCGTGATTTGCCTCCTCCTTTAAGAATCGCCTGGAGCC
ACGTCCTCGTGCTCCAACCCAGTGAAAAAATACCGATGACCAAAAAAGGAACGATCTTCCGTAAGAAGAT
CGAACAAGTCTTTGGTAGTGCACTTGGTGGGTCCTCAGGTGACAATTCCCAAGCAACCACTGATGCATCA
GTCGTCCGTCGAGATGAACTGTCAAACACTGTTAAGCATATCATATCACGTGTTCTGGGCGTGAGCGACG
ACGAGTTGCTGTGGACTCTCTCATTTGCCGAACTTGGAATGACCTCCGCCCTTGCAACGAGAATTGCCAA
TGAATTGAATGAGGTTTTAGTAGGGGTCAATCTGCCTATCAATGCATGTTATATACACGTTGACTTACCA
TCCCTGTCAAATGCAGTATATGCCAAACTGGCTCACTTGAAACTCCCTGACAGAACACCAGAGCCGCGTA
AGGCACCGGTTGAGAATCCTGGCGGAAAAGAGATCGTAATAGTGGGACAAGCATTTAGACTTCCAGGCTC
TATTAATGACGTGGCTAGTCTCCGTGACGCTTTTCTGGCCCGTCAAGCAAGTTCAATCATTACAGAAATA
CCACCAGACAGATGGGATCACGCATCCTTCTACCCGAAGGACATACGTTTCAACAAGGCCGGCTTAGTGG
ACATTGCTAACTACGACCACAGTTTCTTCGGCTTGACGGCTACAGAAGCTCTTTACTTATCTCCGACCAT
GAGACTCGCCCTGGAAGTTAGTTTTGAGGCCCTTGAGAACGCAAACATTCCGGTTTCTCAGCTGAAGGGG
TCACAAACAGCTGTCTACGTTGCTACCACGGATGACGGGTTCGAGACTCTCTTAAATGCAGAGGCTGGGT
ACGACGCTTACACCCGATTCTACGGTACGGGGCGTGCAGCTTCCACGGCATCCGGCAGGATCTCATACCT
GCTTGACGTTCATGGACCCAGTATAACTGTGGACACGGCATGTAGTGGAGGGGCTGTTTGCATTGATCAA
GCTATAGACTACCTGCAATCCAGTTCAGCCGCTGATACCGCCATCATTTGTGCTTCTAATACTCATTGCT
GGCCAGGATCATTCATGTTTCTGAGCGCCCAGGGTATGGTAAGCTCCGGCGGACGATGCGCTACTTTCAC
GACCGATGCCGACGGCTACGTACCTAGCGAGGGTGCAGTCGCCTTCATTCTTAAAACACGTGAAGCAGCT
ATGAGGGACAAAGACACAATTCTGGCTACCATCAAAGCAACACAAATTTCTCATAATGGTAGGTCCCAGG
GATTAGTCGCCCCCAATGTAAATTCCCAAGCCGACTTGCATAGAAGCCTGCTCCAAAAAGCCGGGCTTTC
ACCGGCCGACATTCATTTCATCGAGGCACACGGAACTGGAACCTCCCTCGGAGATCTGTCCGAGATCCAA
GCTATAAATGATGCATATACGAGCTCACAACCTCGAACGGCCGGCCCGCTGATCGTTTCTGCAAGCAAGA
CAGTGATAGGACACACTGAACCAGCCGGTCCGTTGGTGGGGATGCTGTCAGTACTGAACTCCTTTAAAGA
GGGGGCCGTCCCTGGTTTGGCACACTTGACCGCCGATAACCTGAATCCCGCTCTTGATTGCAGCAGTGTT
CCGTTACTCATACCTTACCAGCCCGTTCACCTGGCAGCCCCCAAGCCTCATCGTGCTGCTGTAATGTCAT
ATGGATTCTCTGGCACCCTCGGTGGGATCGTGCTGGAGGCACCAGATGAGGAAAGACTCGAAGAGGAACC
TCCTAATGACAAACCTATGTTGTTTGTAGTTAGTGCAAAAACACATACTGCATTAATAGAATATCTCGGC
CGATACCTTGAATTCCTCTTGCAGGCAAATCCACAAGACTTCTGCGATATTTGTTATACTTCATGCGTTG
GGCGTGAACATTATCGATACAGATTCGCATGCGTAGCCAACGACATGGAGGATTTAATAGGACAATTGCA
GAAGCGTTTAGGCTCTAAGGTCCCACCGAAACCTTCCTACAAAAGAGGGGCCCTTGCATTCGCCTTCAGC
GGTCAGGGCACACAGTTCCGAGGGATGGCTACCGAGCTCGCAAAAGCCTATTCCGGATTCCGAAAAATAG
TCTCTGATCTCGCTAAGAGGGCAAGTGAACTCTCAGGTCACGCTATTGATCGATTTTTGTTAGCTTACGA
TATTGGGGCTGAAAACGTCGCCCCGGATAGCGAGGCTGATCAAATATGTATCTTCGTATATCAATGTAGC
GTGCTTCGTTGGCTTCAGACAATGGGCATTAGACCATCTGCTGTTATAGGGCACTCCCTCGGTGAGATTA
GCGCTTCTGTCGCCGCCGGTGCATTGTCTCTGGACTCTGCACTGGACCTTGTTATCAGTCGAGCTCGACT
GTTAAGGAGCTCTACCAATGCACCCGCCGGTATGGCAGCCATGTCAGCATCACAGGACGAAGTTGTTGAG
TTGATTGGGAAATTAGACCTTGATAAAGCAAATTCACTCTCTGTTTCTGTTATCAATGGTCCTCAGAATA
CGGTAGTAAGCGGTTCTTCAGCAGCCATTGAAAGTATAGTCGCACTGGCCAAAGGGCGAAAGATAAAAGC
AAGTGCTCTCAACATCAACCAAGCCTTCCACTCTCCCTACGTAGATTCTGCAGTACCAGGTTTGCGTGCT
TGGTCAGAGAAGCATATTTCCTCTGCTAGACCATTACAGATCCCCCTGTACTCTACACTCCTTGGCGCCC
AAGTAAGTGAGGGACAAATGCTGAATCCGGATCATTGGGTAGATCACGCAAGAAAACCTGTCCAATTCGC
TCAGGCCGCCACCATTATGAAAGAAAGCTTTACCGGAGTAATCATTGACATAGGTCCTCAAGTAGTTGCT
TGGAGTTTGCTGCTCTCAAACGGACTGACATCAGTTACCGCTCTCGCCGCAAAGCGAGGACGATCACAGC
AGGTTGCCTTCCTTAGTGCTCTTGCAGATTTATACCAAGACTATGGTGTCGTGCCTGACTTTGTGGGATT
ATACGCTCAACAGGAGGACGCCAGTCGTTTAAAGAAAACCGATATTCTGACCTATCCTTTCCAAAGGGTG
AGAAGGTATCCATCTTTCATCCCGAGTCGTAGGGCACCTACTCATGCCCATGTCCAAGATGAGGAAACAT
TGTCATCTGGATCTTCCACACCCACATTGGAGAATACAGATCTCGACTCCGGTAAAGAGTCTTTGATGGG
ACCCACACGTGGCCTTCTTCGAGTAGACGATCTGAGAGACAGTATCGTTTCTTCTGTAAAGGATGTACTG
GAGCTGAAATCAAATGAGGACTTGGACTTGTCCGAGTCCTTGAACGCATTGGGAATGGACAGTATTATGT
TCGCTCAATTACGTAAAAGGATAGGGGAGGGACTCGGGTTATCCGTCCCGATGGTATTCCTGTCTGACGC
CTTCTCAATCGGCGAGATGGTTAGTAACCTTGTAGAACAGGCAGAGGCTAGTGAGGACAACTGAGCTTGG
AATGGATCTTCGATCCCGATCGTTCAAACATTTGGCAATAAAGTTTCTTAAGATTGAATCCTGTTGCCGG
TCTTGCGACGATTATCATATAATTTCTGTTGAATTACGTTAAGCATGTAATAATTAACATGTAATGCATG
ACGTTATTTATGAGATGGGTTTTTATGATTAGAGTCCCGCAATTATACATTTAATACGCGATAGAAAACA
AAATATAGCGCGCAAACTAGGATAAATTATCGCGCGCGGTGTCATCTATGTTACTAGATCGGGAATTGCC
AAGCTAATTCTTGAAGACGAAAGGGCCTCGTGATACGCCTATTTTTATAGGTTAATGTCATGATAATAAT
GGTTTCTTAGACGTCAGGTGGCACTTTTCGGGGAAATGTGCGCGGAACCCCTATTTGTTTATTTTTCTAA
ATACATTCAAATATGTATCCGCTCATGAGACAATAACCCTGATAAATGCTTCAATAATGGGACCGACTCG
CGCTGTCAGGAGAAAAGCTTCGAAGTTTAAACGATTGAATATAACCGACGTGACTGTTACATTTAGGGAT
TGAATATAACCGACGTGACTGTTACATTTAGGGATTGAATATAACCGACGTGACTGTTACATTTAGGGAT
TGAATATAACCGACGTGACTGTTACATTTAGGGATGCTAGCTCCCGTCCTAATACCTCTACGTGCAAGCA
GTATAAAAACAAAATACATAAACATAACTAAAATCTCATATCGTTGTAATTGTCATATACTAGTGGTAAT
TAAGTCCAGTTACACTTAAGGTTAAATTTGCTGACTCTTTTTTACCTTTCATTTCTGAAAATGGCATCCT
TTGAAAATAGTCTGTCCGTTTTGATCGTCGGGGCTGGCCTTGGGGGATTAGCAGCCGCAATAGCTCTTAG
GAGACAGGGCCATGTAGTAAAGATCTATGATAGTTCCTCATTCAAAGCTGAACTGGGTGCTGGCCTTGCT
GTACCTCCGAATACGCTTAGAAGCCTTCAACAGTTAGGTTGTAATACAGAGAATTTGAACGGAGTCGACA
ATCTCTGCTTCACGGCCATGGGTTACGACGGCTCCGTAGGTATGATGAATAACATGACAGACTACAGGGA
GGCTTATGGCACATCCTGGATTATGGTTCATCGAGTGGATTTACATAATGAACTTATGCGTGTCGCACTT
GATCCGGGGGGGCTGGGACCACCAGCAACATTACATTTAAATCACAGAGTGACCTTCTGCGACGTTGACG
CATGTACGGTAACTTTTACCAACGGGACGACACAAAGTGCCGACTTGATCGTAGGGGCTGACGGCATACG
AAGCACCATACGTAGATTCGTCTTGGAGGAAGATGTAACTGTGCCTGCCAGCGGGATCGTCGGTTTCAGA
TGGCTGGTGCAAGCCGATGCCTTAGACCCTTACCCTGAGTTAGATTGGATTGTTAAGAAGCCTCCACTCG
GTGCTCGTCTGATCTCTACGCCACAGAATCCACAGTCCGGCGTGGGGTTGGCTGACCGTCGTACAATTAT
CATCTACGCTTGTAGGGGTGGCACGATGGTTAATGTGTTGGCTGTCCACGACGACGAAAGAGATCAGAAT
ACGGCAGATTGGTCAGTGCCGGCTTCCAAAGATGATCTCTTCCGTGTATTCCATGACTACCACCCAAGAT
TCAGACGTTTGCTCGAACTTGCTCAAGATATCAATCTCTGGCAAATGAGGGTAGTTCCCGTGCTTAAAAA
ATGGGTGAACAAGCGTGTCTGTTTATTAGGAGATGCCGCCCATGCTTCTCTCCCCACGCTGGGTCAAGGG
TTCGGAATGGGACTGGAGGACGCCGTGGCACTCGGCACATTGTTACCCAAAGGAACTACGGCTTCACAGA
TCGAAACGAGACTGGCCGTTTACGAGCAATTACGAAAGGATAGGGCTGAGTTCGTAGCAGCAGAATCCTA
CGAGGAACAGTATGTCCCTGAGATGCGTGGGCTCTATCTTCGTTCCAAAGAACTCCGAGATCGAGTGATG
GGATATGATATTAAAGTGGAGTCAGAAAAGGTTTTGGAGACTCTGCTTCGATCCTCTAATTCTGCATGAG
CTTGGAATGGATCTTCGATCCCGATCGTTCAAACATTTGGCAATAAAGTTTCTTAAGATTGAATCCTGTT
GCCGGTCTTGCGACGATTATCATATAATTTCTGTTGAATTACGTTAAGCATGTAATAATTAACATGTAAT
GCATGACGTTATTTATGAGATGGGTTTTTATGATTAGAGTCCCGCAATTATACATTTAATACGCGATAGA
AAACAAAATATAGCGCGCAAACTAGGATAAATTATCGCGCGCGGTGTCATCTATGTTACTAGATCGGGAA
TTGCCAAGCTAATTCTTGAAGACGAAAGGGCCTCGTGATACGCCTATTTTTATAGGTTAATGTCATGATA
ATAATGGTTTCTTAGACGTCAGGTGGCACTTTTCGGGGAAATGTGCGCGGAACCCCTATTTGTTTATTTT
TCTAAATACATTCAAATATGTATCCGCTCATGAGACAATAACCCTGATAAATGCTTCAATAATGGGACCG
ACTCGCGCTGTCAGGAGTCTCAATGGTAACTTTACTCTTTATTTAACCATACATTTTTTTTTATTTTTTT
CACTTTGTTCTTCATCCACTATTGTTCTTTGTTCATCTTGAACAAAAGCTCCCTCCTTCTTTGTTCTTCA
TCCACCATTGTTCTTCATCAATCATTTCGCTGTCAGGAGACTAGAGCCAAGCTGATCTCCTTTGCCCCGG
AGATCACCATGGACGACTTTCTCTATCTCTACGATCTAGGAAGAAAGTTCGACGGAGAAGGTGACGATAC
CATGTTCACCACCGATAATGAGAAGATTAGCCTCTTCAATTTCAGAAAGAATGCTGACCCACAGATGGTT
AGAGAGGCCTACGCGGCAGGTCTGATCAAGACGATCTACCCGAGTAATAATCTCCAGGAGATCAAATACC
TTCCCAAGAAGGTTAAAGATGCAGTCAAAAGATTCAGGACTAACTGCATCAAGAACACAGAGAAAGATAT
ATTTCTCAAGATCAGAAGTACTATTCCAGTATGGACGATTCAAGGCTTGCTTCATAAACCAAGGCAAGTA
ATAGAGATTGGAGTCTCTAAGAAAGTAGTTCCTACTGAATCAAAGGCCATGGAGTCAAAAATTCAGATCG
AGGATCTAACAGAACTCGCCGTGAAGACTGGCGAACAGTTCATACAGAGTCTTTTACGACTCAATGACAA
GAAGAAAATCTTCGTCAACATGGTGGAGCACGACACTCTCGTCTACTCCAAGAATATCAAAGATACAGTC
TCAGAAGACCAAAGGGCTATTGAGACTTTTCAACAAAGGGTAATATCGGGAAACCTCCTCGGATTCCATT
GCCCAGCTATCTGTCACTTCATCAAAAGGACAGTAGAAAAGGAAGGTGGCACCTACAAATGCCATCATTG
CGATAAAGGAAAGGCTATCGTTCAAGATGCCCCTGCCGACAGTGGTCCCAAAGATGGACCCCCACCCACG
AGGAGCATCGTGGAAAAAGAAGACGTTCCAACCACGTCTTCAAAGCAAGTGGATTGATGTGATATCTCCA
CTGACGTAAGGGATGACGCACAATCCCACTATCCTTCGCAAGACCCTTCCTCTATATAAGGAAGTTCATT
TCATTTGGAGAGGACTCCGGTATTTTTACAACAATTACCACAACAAAACAAACAACAAACAACATTACAA
TTTACTATTCTAGTCGAAATGAGAATTAACATCTCCCTTTCATCATTATTTGAACGTCTGTCAAAGTTAT
CCAGCAGATCCATTGCAATCACCTGTGGTGTCGTCTTGGCCTCCGCAATCGCTTTTCCGATAATCCGTAG
GGACTATCAGACTTTTTTGGAAGTCGGGCCGAGTTACGCTCCGCAGAATTTCAGAGGTTACATCATAGTA
TGCGTGCTTTCACTCTTTAGGCAGGAACAAAAAGGGTTGGCTATCTATGATCGACTGCCCGAAAAGCGAA
GGTGGTTGGCAGATCTCCCATTCCGAGAAGGTACGCGTCCTTCTATCACAAGTCATATCATCCAAAGACA
GAGGACTCAGCTGGTAGACCAAGAATTTGCAACCCGAGAACTCATTGATAAAGTTATACCCAGAGTTCAG
GCTCGACACACCGATAAGACGTTTCTGTCAACCTCAAAGTTCGAATTTCATGCCAAAGCAATTTTTTTGC
TGCCCAGTATTCCCATCAATGATCCCTTGAATATACCTTCACATGATACTGTCAGACGAACAAAAAGGGA
GATCGCTCACATGCACGATTACCACGACTGCACCCTGCACTTGGCTCTCGCAGCCCAGGACGGTAAAGAA
GTACTTAAAAAAGGGTGGGGCCAGAGACATCCCCTCGCTGGCCCCGGCGTGCCGGGACCTCCAACCGAAT
GGACGTTTTTATATGCACCGCGTAACGAGGAGGAAGCCAGAGTGGTCGAGATGATAGTGGAGGCCAGTAT
TGGTTACATGACAAATGACCCCGCTGGTAAAATTGTAGAGAACGCTAAGTGAGCTTGGAATGGATCTTCG
ATCCCGATCGTTCAAACATTTGGCAATAAAGTTTCTTAAGATTGAATCCTGTTGCCGGTCTTGCGACGAT
TATCATATAATTTCTGTTGAATTACGTTAAGCATGTAATAATTAACATGTAATGCATGACGTTATTTATG
AGATGGGTTTTTATGATTAGAGTCCCGCAATTATACATTTAATACGCGATAGAAAACAAAATATAGCGCG
CAAACTAGGATAAATTATCGCGCGCGGTGTCATCTATGTTACTAGATCGGGAATTGCCAAGCTAATTCTT
GAAGACGAAAGGGCCTCGTGATACGCCTATTTTTATAGGTTAATGTCATGATAATAATGGTTTCTTAGAC
GTCAGGTGGCACTTTTCGGGGAAATGTGCGCGGAACCCCTATTTGTTTATTTTTCTAAATACATTCAAAT
ATGTATCCGCTCATGAGACAATAACCCTGATAAATGCTTCAATAATGGGACCGACTCGCGCTGTCAGGAG
ACTAGAGCCAAGCTGATCTCCTTTGCCCCGGAGATCACCATGGACGACTTTCTCTATCTCTACGATCTAG
GAAGAAAGTTCGACGGAGAAGGTGACGATACCATGTTCACCACCGATAATGAGAAGATTAGCCTCTTCAA
TTTCAGAAAGAATGCTGACCCACAGATGGTTAGAGAGGCCTACGCGGCAGGTCTGATCAAGACGATCTAC
CCGAGTAATAATCTCCAGGAGATCAAATACCTTCCCAAGAAGGTTAAAGATGCAGTCAAAAGATTCAGGA
CTAACTGCATCAAGAACACAGAGAAAGATATATTTCTCAAGATCAGAAGTACTATTCCAGTATGGACGAT
TCAAGGCTTGCTTCATAAACCAAGGCAAGTAATAGAGATTGGAGTCTCTAAGAAAGTAGTTCCTACTGAA
TCAAAGGCCATGGAGTCAAAAATTCAGATCGAGGATCTAACAGAACTCGCCGTGAAGACTGGCGAACAGT
TCATACAGAGTCTTTTACGACTCAATGACAAGAAGAAAATCTTCGTCAACATGGTGGAGCACGACACTCT
CGTCTACTCCAAGAATATCAAAGATACAGTCTCAGAAGACCAAAGGGCTATTGAGACTTTTCAACAAAGG
GTAATATCGGGAAACCTCCTCGGATTCCATTGCCCAGCTATCTGTCACTTCATCAAAAGGACAGTAGAAA
AGGAAGGTGGCACCTACAAATGCCATCATTGCGATAAAGGAAAGGCTATCGTTCAAGATGCCCCTGCCGA
CAGTGGTCCCAAAGATGGACCCCCACCCACGAGGAGCATCGTGGAAAAAGAAGACGTTCCAACCACGTCT
TCAAAGCAAGTGGATTGATGTGATATCTCCACTGACGTAAGGGATGACGCACAATCCCACTATCCTTCGC
AAGACCCTTCCTCTATATAAGGAAGTTCATTTCATTTGGAGAGGACTCCGGTATTTTTACAACAATTACC
ACAACAAAACAAACAACAAACAACATTACAATTTACTATTCTAGTCGAAATGGCCCCAATAAGTTCCACG
TGGTCTAGGCTCATAAGGTTTGTGGCTGTGGAAACCTCCTTAGTTCACATCGGCGAGCCTATTGATGCAA
CAATGGACGTGGGCTTAGCACGTAGGGAAGGGAAGACAATACAAGCCTATGAGATCATCGGCAGTGGCTC
TGCTTTAGATCTGTCTGCCCAAGTGTCAAAGAACGTACTTACGGTCCGTGAGCTCTTAATGCCCTTGAGC
CGTGAGGAGATTAAAACGGTAAGATGCCTTGGCCTTAATTATCCCGTCCACGCCACAGAAGCCAACGTGG
CCGTGCCGAAATTCCCGAACCTTTTTTACAAACCCGTAACCTCCCTCATCGGACCAGGTGGGTTGATAAC
CATCCCTTCAGTTGTCCAACCACCTAAAGAGCACCAGAGCGATTACGAAGCCGAGTTGGTTATCGTCATC
GGTAAAGCCGCCAAAAATGTCAGTGAAGATGAAGCTCTGGACTACGTGTTGGGCTACACCGCAGCCAATG
ACATCTCATTTAGGAAACATCAGTTGGCCGTTTCTCAATGGTCATTCTCCAAGGGTTTTGATGGCACGAA
TCCCCTGGGACCGTGCCTGGTTTCTGCTTCCTCTATTCCAGATCCACAGGATATTCCGATCCAATGTAAA
CTCAACGGTGGGGTGGTGCAAAATGGAAACACTCGTGATCAGATTTTTAATGTCAAGAAAACAATCTCTT
TTTTAAGCCAAGGGACTACGTTGGAGCCTGGTTCCATAATCCTGACGGGGACGCCCGACGGAGTGGGCTT
CGTAAGAAACCCACCGCTTTATTTGAAGGACGGTGATGAAGTAATGACTTGGATCGGATCAGGTATAGGA
ACCTTAGCCAACACTGTCCGAGAGGAGCAGACTTGTTTCGCTTCAGGAGGGCACGAGTAAGCTTGGAATG
GATCTTCGATCCCGATCGTTCAAACATTTGGCAATAAAGTTTCTTAAGATTGAATCCTGTTGCCGGTCTT
GCGACGATTATCATATAATTTCTGTTGAATTACGTTAAGCATGTAATAATTAACATGTAATGCATGACGT
TATTTATGAGATGGGTTTTTATGATTAGAGTCCCGCAATTATACATTTAATACGCGATAGAAAACAAAAT
ATAGCGCGCAAACTAGGATAAATTATCGCGCGCGGTGTCATCTATGTTACTAGATCGGGAATTGCCAAGC
TAATTCTTGAAGACGAAAGGGCCTCGTGATACGCCTATTTTTATAGGTTAATGTCATGATAATAATGGTT
TCTTAGACGTCAGGTGGCACTTTTCGGGGAAATGTGCGCGGAACCCCTATTTGTTTATTTTTCTAAATAC
ATTCAAATATGTATCCGCTCATGAGACAATAACCCTGATAAATGCTTCAATAATGGGACCGACTCGCGCT
GTCAGGAGACTAGAGCCAAGCTGATCTCCTTTGCCCCGGAGATCACCATGGACGACTTTCTCTATCTCTA
CGATCTAGGAAGAAAGTTCGACGGAGAAGGTGACGATACCATGTTCACCACCGATAATGAGAAGATTAGC
CTCTTCAATTTCAGAAAGAATGCTGACCCACAGATGGTTAGAGAGGCCTACGCGGCAGGTCTGATCAAGA
CGATCTACCCGAGTAATAATCTCCAGGAGATCAAATACCTTCCCAAGAAGGTTAAAGATGCAGTCAAAAG
ATTCAGGACTAACTGCATCAAGAACACAGAGAAAGATATATTTCTCAAGATCAGAAGTACTATTCCAGTA
TGGACGATTCAAGGCTTGCTTCATAAACCAAGGCAAGTAATAGAGATTGGAGTCTCTAAGAAAGTAGTTC
CTACTGAATCAAAGGCCATGGAGTCAAAAATTCAGATCGAGGATCTAACAGAACTCGCCGTGAAGACTGG
CGAACAGTTCATACAGAGTCTTTTACGACTCAATGACAAGAAGAAAATCTTCGTCAACATGGTGGAGCAC
GACACTCTCGTCTACTCCAAGAATATCAAAGATACAGTCTCAGAAGACCAAAGGGCTATTGAGACTTTTC
AACAAAGGGTAATATCGGGAAACCTCCTCGGATTCCATTGCCCAGCTATCTGTCACTTCATCAAAAGGAC
AGTAGAAAAGGAAGGTGGCACCTACAAATGCCATCATTGCGATAAAGGAAAGGCTATCGTTCAAGATGCC
CCTGCCGACAGTGGTCCCAAAGATGGACCCCCACCCACGAGGAGCATCGTGGAAAAAGAAGACGTTCCAA
CCACGTCTTCAAAGCAAGTGGATTGATGTGATATCTCCACTGACGTAAGGGATGACGCACAATCCCACTA
TCCTTCGCAAGACCCTTCCTCTATATAAGGAAGTTCATTTCATTTGGAGAGGACTCCGGTATTTTTACAA
CAATTACCACAACAAAACAAACAACAAACAACATTACAATTTACTATTCTAGTCGAAATGGTGAGCAAGG
GCGAGGAGCTGTTCACCGGGGTGGTGCCCATCCTGGTCGAGCTGGACGGCGACGTAAACGGCCACAAGTT
CAGCGTGTCCGGCGAGGGCGAGGGCGATGCCACCTACGGCAAGCTGACCCTGAAGTTCATCTGCACCACC
GGCAAGCTGCCCGTGCCCTGGCCCACCCTCGTGACCACCCTGACCTACGGCGTGCAGTGCTTCAGCCGCT
ACCCCGACCACATGAAGCAGCACGACTTCTTCAAGTCCGCCATGCCCGAAGGCTACGTCCAGGAGCGCAC
CATCTTCTTCAAGGACGACGGCAACTACAAGACCCGCGCCGAGGTGAAGTTCGAGGGCGACACCCTGGTG
AACCGCATCGAGCTGAAGGGCATCGACTTCAAGGAGGACGGCAACATCCTGGGGCACAAGCTGGAGTACA
ACTACAACAGCCACAACGTCTATATCATGGCCGACAAGCAGAAGAACGGCATCAAGGTGAACTTCAAGAT
CCGCCACAACATCGAGGACGGCAGCGTGCAGCTCGCCGACCACTACCAGCAGAACACCCCCATCGGCGAC
GGCCCCGTGCTGCTGCCCGACAACCACTACCTGAGCACCCAGTCCGCCCTGAGCAAAGACCCCAACGAGA
AGCGCGATCACATGGTCCTGCTGGAGTTCGTGACCGCCGCCGGGATCACTCTCGGCATGGACGAGCTGTA
CAAGGACGAGCTGTAAGCTTGGAATGGATCTTCGATCCCGATCGTTCAAACATTTGGCAATAAAGTTTCT
TAAGATTGAATCCTGTTGCCGGTCTTGCGACGATTATCATATAATTTCTGTTGAATTACGTTAAGCATGT
AATAATTAACATGTAATGCATGACGTTATTTATGAGATGGGTTTTTATGATTAGAGTCCCGCAATTATAC
ATTTAATACGCGATAGAAAACAAAATATAGCGCGCAAACTAGGATAAATTATCGCGCGCGGTGTCATCTA
TGTTACTAGATCGGGAATTGCCAAGCTAATTCTTGAAGACGAAAGGGCCTCGTGATACGCCTATTTTTAT
AGGTTAATGTCATGATAATAATGGTTTCTTAGACGTCAGGTGGCACTTTTCGGGGAAATGTGCGCGGAAC
CCCTATTTGTTTATTTTTCTAAATACATTCAAATATGTATCCGCTCATGAGACAATAACCCTGATAAATG
CTTCAATAATGGGACCGACTCGCGCTGTCATGAGACGAATTCTGACAGGATATATTGGCGGGTAAACCTA
AGAGAAAAGAGCGTTTATTAGAATAATCGGATATTTAAAAGGGCGTGAAAAGGTTTATCCGTTCGTCCAT
TTGTATGTGCATGCCAACCACAGGGTTCCCCTCGGGATCAAAGTACTTTGATCCAACCCCTCCGCTGCTA
TAGTGCAGTCGGCTTCTGACGTTCAGTGCAGCCGTCATCTGAAAACGACATGTCGCACAAGTCCTAAGTT
ACGCGACAGGCTGCCGCCCTGCCCTTTTCCTGGCGTTTTCTTGTCGCGTGTTTTAGTCGCATAAAGTAGA
ATACTTGCGACTAGAACCGGAGACATTACGCCATGAACAAGAGCGCCGCCGCTGGCCTGCTGGGCTATGC
CCGCGTCAGCACCGACGACCAGGACTTGACCAACCAACGGGCCGAACTGCACGCGGCCGGCTGCACCAAG
CTGTTTTCCGAGAAGATCACCGGCACCAGGCGCGACCGCCCGGAGCTGGCCAGGATGCTTGACCACCTAC
GCCCTGGCGACGTTGTGACAGTGACCAGGCTAGACCGCCTGGCCCGCAGCACCCGCGACCTACTGGACAT
TGCCGAGCGCATCCAGGAGGCCGGCGCGGGCCTGCGTAGCCTGGCAGAGCCGTGGGCCGACACCACCACG
CCGGCCGGCCGCATGGTGTTGACCGTGTTCGCCGGCATTGCCGAGTTCGAGCGTTCCCTAATCATCGACC
GCACCCGGAGCGGGCGCGAGGCCGCCAAGGCCCGAGGCGTGAAGTTTGGCCCCCGCCCTACCCTCACCCC
GGCACAGATCGCGCACGCCCGCGAGCTGATCGACCAGGAAGGCCGCACCGTGAAAGAGGCGGCTGCACTG
CTTGGCGTGCATCGCTCGACCCTGTACCGCGCACTTGAGCGCAGCGAGGAAGTGACGCCCACCGAGGCCA
GGCGGCGCGGTGCCTTCCGTGAGGACGCATTGACCGAGGCCGACGCCCTGGCGGCCGCCGAGAATGAACG
CCAAGAGGAACAAGCATGAAACCGCACCAGGACGGCCAGGACGAACCGTTTTTCATTACCGAAGAGATCG
AGGCGGAGATGATCGCGGCCGGGTACGTGTTCGAGCCGCCCGCGCACCTCTCAACCGTGCGGCTGCATGA
AATCCTGGCCGGTTTGTCTGATGCCAAGCTGGCGGCCTGGCCGGCCAGCTTGGCCGCTGAAGAAACCGAG
CGCCGCCGTCTAAAAAGGTGATGTGTATTTGAGTAAAACAGCTTGCGTCATGCGGTCGCTGCGTATATGA
TGCGATGAGTAAATAAACAAATACGCAAGGGGAACGCATGAAGGTTATCGCTGTACTTAACCAGAAAGGC
GGGTCAGGCAAGACGACCATCGCAACCCATCTAGCCCGCGCCCTGCAACTCGCCGGGGCCGATGTTCTGT
TAGTCGATTCCGATCCCCAGGGCAGTGCCCGCGATTGGGCGGCCGTGCGGGAAGATCAACCGCTAACCGT
TGTCGGCATCGACCGCCCGACGATTGACCGCGACGTGAAGGCCATCGGCCGGCGCGACTTCGTAGTGATC
GACGGAGCGCCCCAGGCGGCGGACTTGGCTGTGTCCGCGATCAAGGCAGCCGACTTCGTGCTGATTCCGG
TGCAGCCAAGCCCTTACGACATATGGGCCACCGCCGACCTGGTGGAGCTGGTTAAGCAGCGCATTGAGGT
CACGGATGGAAGGCTACAAGCGGCCTTTGTCGTGTCGCGGGCGATCAAAGGCACGCGCATCGGCGGTGAG
GTTGCCGAGGCGCTGGCCGGGTACGAGCTGCCCATTCTTGAGTCCCGTATCACGCAGCGCGTGAGCTACC
CAGGCACTGCCGCCGCCGGCACAACCGTTCTTGAATCAGAACCCGAGGGCGACGCTGCCCGCGAGGTCCA
GGCGCTGGCCGCTGAAATTAAATCAAAACTCATTTGAGTTAATGAGGTAAAGAGAAAATGAGCAAAAGCA
CAAACACGCTAAGTGCCGGCCGTCCGAGCGCACGCAGCAGCAAGGCTGCAACGTTGGCCAGCCTGGCAGA
CACGCCAGCCATGAAGCGGGTCAACTTTCAGTTGCCGGCGGAGGATCACACCAAGCTGAAGATGTACGCG
GTACGCCAAGGCAAGACCATTACCGAGCTGCTATCTGAATACATCGCGCAGCTACCAGAGTAAATGAGCA
AATGAATAAATGAGTAGATGAATTTTAGCGGCTAAAGGAGGCGGCATGGAAAATCAAGAACAACCAGGCA
CCGACGCCGTGGAATGCCCCATGTGTGGAGGAACGGGCGGTTGGCCAGGCGTAAGCGGCTGGGTTGCCTG
CCGGCCCTGCAATGGCACTGGAACCCCCAAGCCCGAGGAATCGGCGTGAGCGGTCGCAAACCATCCGGCC
CGGTACAAATCGGCGCGGCGCTGGGTGATGACCTGGTGGAGAAGTTGAAGGCCGCGCAGGCCGCCCAGCG
GCAACGCATCGAGGCAGAAGCACGCCCCGGTGAATCGTGGCAAGCGGCCGCTGATCGAATCCGCAAAGAA
TCCCGGCAACCGCCGGCAGCCGGTGCGCCGTCGATTAGGAAGCCGCCCAAGGGCGACGAGCAACCAGATT
TTTTCGTTCCGATGCTCTATGACGTGGGCACCCGCGATAGTCGCAGCATCATGGACGTGGCCGTTTTCCG
TCTGTCGAAGCGTGACCGACGAGCTGGCGAGGTGATCCGCTACGAGCTTCCAGACGGGCACGTAGAGGTT
TCCGCAGGGCCGGCCGGCATGGCCAGTGTGTGGGATTACGACCTGGTACTGATGGCGGTTTCCCATCTAA
CCGAATCCATGAACCGATACCGGGAAGGGAAGGGAGACAAGCCCGGCCGCGTGTTCCGTCCACACGTTGC
GGACGTACTCAAGTTCTGCCGGCGAGCCGATGGCGGAAAGCAGAAAGACGACCTGGTAGAAACCTGCATT
CGGTTAAACACCACGCACGTTGCCATGCAGCGTACGAAGAAGGCCAAGAACGGCCGCCTGGTGACGGTAT
CCGAGGGTGAAGCCTTGATTAGCCGCTACAAGATCGTAAAGAGCGAAACCGGGCGGCCGGAGTACATCGA
GATCGAGCTAGCTGATTGGATGTACCGCGAGATCACAGAAGGCAAGAACCCGGACGTGCTGACGGTTCAC
CCCGATTACTTTTTGATCGATCCCGGCATCGGCCGTTTTCTCTACCGCCTGGCACGCCGCGCCGCAGGCA
AGGCAGAAGCCAGATGGTTGTTCAAGACGATCTACGAACGCAGTGGCAGCGCCGGAGAGTTCAAGAAGTT
CTGTTTCACCGTGCGCAAGCTGATCGGGTCAAATGACCTGCCGGAGTACGATTTGAAGGAGGAGGCGGGG
CAGGCTGGCCCGATCCTAGTCATGCGCTACCGCAACCTGATCGAGGGCGAAGCATCCGCCGGTTCCTAAT
GTACGGAGCAGATGCTAGGGCAAATTGCCCTAGCAGGGGAAAAAGGTCGAAAAGGACTCTTTCCTGTGGA
TAGCACGTACATTGGGAACCCAAAGCCGTACATTGGGAACCGGAACCCGTACATTGGGAACCCAAAGCCG
TACATTGGGAACCGGTCACACATGTAAGTGACTGATATAAAAGAGAAAAAAGGCGATTTTTCCGCCTAAA
ACTCTTTAAAACTTATTAAAACTCTTAAAACCCGCCTGGCCTGTGCATAACTGTCTGGCCAGCGCACAGC
CGAAGAGCTGCAAAAAGCGCCTACCCTTCGGTCGCTGCGCTCCCTACGCCCCGCCGCTTCGCGTCGGCCT
ATCGCGGCCGCTGGCCGCTCAAAAATGGCTGGCCTACGGCCAGGCAATCTACCAGGGCGCGGACAAGCCG
CGCCGTCGCCACTCGACCGCCGGCGCCCACATCAAGGCACCCTGCCTCGCGCGTTTCGGTGATGACGGTG
AAAACCTCTGACACATGCAGCTCCCGGTGACGGTCACAGCTTGTCTGTAAGCGGATGCCGGGAGCAGACA
AGCCCGTCAGGGCGCGTCAGCGGGTGTTGGCGGGTGTCGGGGCGCAGCCATGACCCAGTCACGTAGCGAT
AGCGGAGTGTATACTGGCTTAACTATGCGGCATCAGAGCAGATTGTACTGAGAGTGCACCATATGCGGTG
TGAAATACCGCACAGATGCGTAAGGAGAAAATACCGCATCAGGCGCTCTTCCGCTTCCTCGCTCACTGAC
TCGCTGCGCTCGGTCGTTCGGCTGCGGCGAGCGGTATCAGCTCACTCAAAGGCGGTAATACGGTTATCCA
CAGAATCAGGGGATAACGCAGGAAAGAACATGTGAGCAAAAGGCCAGCAAAAGGCCAGGAACCGTAAAAA
GGCCGCGTTGCTGGCGTTTTTCCATAGGCTCCGCCCCCCTGACGAGCATCACAAAAATCGACGCTCAAGT
CAGAGGTGGCGAAACCCGACAGGACTATAAAGATACCAGGCGTTTCCCCCTGGAAGCTCCCTCGTGCGCT
CTCCTGTTCCGACCCTGCCGCTTACCGGATACCTGTCCGCCTTTCTCCCTTCGGGAAGCGTGGCGCTTTC
TCATAGCTCACGCTGTAGGTATCTCAGTTCGGTGTAGGTCGTTCGCTCCAAGCTGGGCTGTGTGCACGAA
CCCCCCGTTCAGCCCGACCGCTGCGCCTTATCCGGTAACTATCGTCTTGAGTCCAACCCGGTAAGACACG
ACTTATCGCCACTGGCAGCAGCCACTGGTAACAGGATTAGCAGAGCGAGGTATGTAGGCGGTGCTACAGA
GTTCTTGAAGTGGTGGCCTAACTACGGCTACACTAGAAGGACAGTATTTGGTATCTGCGCTCTGCTGAAG
CCAGTTACCTTCGGAAAAAGAGTTGGTAGCTCTTGATCCGGCAAACAAACCACCGCTGGTAGCGGTGGTT
TTTTTGTTTGCAAGCAGCAGATTACGCGCAGAAAAAAAGGATCTCAAGAAGATCCTTTGATCTTTTCTAC
GGGGTCTGACGCTCAGTGGAACGAAAACTCACGTTAAGGGATTTTGGTCATGCATTCTAGGTGATTAGAA
AAACTCATCGAGCATCAAATGAAACTGCAATTTATTCATATCAGGATTATCAATACCATATTTTTGAAAA
AGCCGTTTCTGTAATGAAGGAGAAAACTCACCGAGGCAGTTCCATAGGATGGCAAGATCCTGGTATCGGT
CTGCGATTCCGACTCGTCCAACATCAATACAACCTATTAATTTCCCCTCGTCAAAAATAAGGTTATCAAG
TGAGAAATCACCATGAGTGACGACTGAATCCGGTGAGAATGGCAAAAGTTTATGCATTTCTTTCCAGACT
TGTTCAACAGGCCAGCCATTACGCTCGTCATCAAAATCACTCGCATCAACCAAACCGTTATTCATTCGTG
ATTGCGCCTGAGCGAGTCGAAATACGCGATCGCTGTTAAAAGGACAATTACAAACAGGAATCGAATGCAA
CCGGCGCAGGAACACTGCCAGCGCATCAACAATATTTTCACCTGAATCAGGATATTCTTCTAATACCTGG
AATGCTGTTTTCCCTGGGATCGCAGTGGTGAGTAACCATGCATCATCAGGAGTACGGATAAAATGCTTGA
TGGTCGGAAGAGGCATAAATTCCGTCAGCCAGTTTAGTCTGACCATCTCATCTGTAACATCATTGGCAAC
GCTACCTTTGCCATGTTTCAGAAACAACTCTGGCGCATCGGGCTTCCCATACAATCGGTAGATTGTCGCA
CCTGATTGCCCGACATTATCGCGAGCCCATTTATACCCATATAAATCAGCATCCATGTTGGAATTTAATC
GCGGCCTTGAGCAAGACGTTTCCCGTTGAATATGGCTCATAACAGAACTTATTATTTCCTTCCTCTTTTC
TACAGTATTTAAAGATACCCCAAGAAGCTAATTATAACAAGACGAACTCCAATTCACTGTTCCTTGCATT
CTAAAACCTTAAATACCAGAAAACAGCTTTTTCAAAGTTGTTTTCAAAGTTGGCGTATAACATAGTATCG
ACGGAGCCGATTTTGAAACCGCGGTGATCACAGGCAGCAACGCTCTGTCATCGTTACAATCAACATGCTA
CCCTCCGCGAGATCATCCGTGTTTCAAACCCGGCAGCTTAGTTGCCGTTCTTCCGAATAGCATCGGTAAC
ATGAGCAAAGTCTGCCGCCTTACAACGGCTCTCCCGCTGACGCCGTCCCGGACTGATGGGCTGCCTGTAT
CGAGTGGTGATTTTGTGCCGAGCTGCCGGTCGGGGAGCTGTTGGCTGGCTGGTGGCAGGATATATTGTGG
TGTAAACATAACGAATTCGTCTCA
